Addgene plasmid #23992: pTOPO-rDNA-NTS
Depositing lab: Susan Baserga. Depositing organization: Yale University. Publication: RNA polymerase I transcription and pre-rRNA processing are linked by specific SSU processome components. Gallagher JE, Dunbar DA, Granneman S, Mitchell BM, Osheim Y, Beyer AL, Baserga SJ. Genes Dev. 2004 Oct 15. 18(20):2506-17. 10.1101/gad.1226604 PubMed 15489292.
Backbone
  Vector backbone: pTOPO
  Backbone manufacturer: Invitrogen
  Backbone size w/o insert (bp): 4000
  Vector type: Bacterial Cloning - TOPO
Growth in bacteria
  Bacterial resistance: Ampicillin and Kanamycin, 100 & 50 μg/mL
  Growth temperature: 37°C
  Growth strain: DH5alpha
  Growth instructions: TOP10 or other E. coli strain
  Copy number: High Copy
Gene/Insert
  Gene/Insert name: rDNA NTS (alt name: rDNA non-transcribed spacer)
  Species: S. cerevisiae (budding yeast)
  Mutation: None
  GenBank ID: FN393078
  Cloning method: TOPO Cloning
  Sequencing primers: 5′ M13R; 3′ M13F
Terms and licenses: Academic/Nonprofit Terms; Industry Terms: Not Available to Industry
How to cite: pTOPO-rDNA-NTS was a gift from Susan Baserga (Addgene plasmid # 23992 ; http://n2t.net/addgene:23992 ; RRID:Addgene_23992)
