[The description below was written by a language model from this plasmid's Addgene catalogue record.]
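Description:
pTOPO-rDNA-NTS is a bacterial cloning plasmid built on a commercial TOPO cloning backbone of roughly 4 kb, into which a fragment of the Saccharomyces cerevisiae ribosomal DNA non-transcribed spacer (NTS) was inserted by TOPO cloning, the topoisomerase-mediated method for directly capturing PCR products. The plasmid is maintained at high copy number in standard E. coli cloning strains and carries both ampicillin and kanamycin resistance, so either or both drugs can be used for selection. The insert is recorded as unmutated, and it is flanked by M13 reverse and M13 forward primer sites, which allow it to be sequenced from either side. The record does not give the insert size, its exact boundaries within the rDNA repeat, or its orientation, and no feature table is provided, so the origin of replication and any other backbone elements cannot be specified beyond what is typical of TOPO vectors.

The NTS is the intergenic region of the yeast rDNA repeat that lies outside the RNA polymerase I-transcribed pre-rRNA unit. There is no yeast promoter, yeast selectable marker or yeast origin listed, so this is a storage and template clone for a defined rDNA segment, not an expression or yeast shuttle construct. The associated study examined the link between RNA polymerase I transcription and pre-rRNA processing by small-subunit processome components. A cloned NTS fragment would plausibly serve there as a reference, probe or control sequence for a non-transcribed part of the rDNA, for comparison with transcribed regions, although the record itself does not state the specific use.
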