>Addgene plasmid #23992 | pTOPO-rDNA-NTS | addgene partial sequence | sequence record 36150 | M13rev
GCTCGGATCCACTAGTAACGGCCGCCAGTGTGCTGGAATTCGCCCTTCTTCATAACCTGTCACCTTGAAA
CTACCTCTGCATGCCACCTACCGACCAACCTTCATGTTCTGTTTCGACCTACCTCTTGTAAATGACAAAT
CACCTTTTTCATCGTATGCACCTTATTCTCCACATCACAATGCACTATTGCTTTTGCTTTTCCACCTGTC
ATATCCTATTGCTATTAGATGAAATATAATAAAAATTGTCCTCCACCCATAACACCTCTCACTCCCACCT
ACTGAACATGCCTGGACCCTGCCCTCATATCACCTGCGTTTCCGTTAAACTATCGGTTGCGGCCATATCT
ACCAAGGTGACAGGTTATGAAGAAGGGCGAATTCTGCAGATATCCATCACACTGGCGGCCGCTCGAGCAT
GCATCTAGAGGGCCCAATTCGCCCTATAGTGAGTCGTATTACAATTCACTGGCCGTCGTTTTACAACGTC
GTGACTGGGAAAACCCTGGCGTTACCCAACTTAATCGCCTTGCAGCACATCCCCCTTTCGCCAGCTGGCG
TAATANCGAAGAGGCCCGCACCGATCGCCCTTCCCAACAGTTGCGCAGCCTGAATGGCGAATGG
[124 nt withheld, positions 625-748]
C
[91 nt withheld, positions 750-840]
AGGGTGATGGTTCACGTAGT
